>Addgene plasmid #155101 | LCV2_mClover3_AAVS1_sgRNA_4 | addgene full sequence | sequence record 308049 | Addgene NGS Result
GTCGACGGATCGGGAGATCTCCCGATCCCCTATGGTGCACTCTCAGTACAATCTGCTCTGATGCCGCATA
GTTAAGCCAGTATCTGCTCCCTGCTTGTGTGTTGGAGGTCGCTGAGTAGTGCGCGAGCAAAATTTAAGCT
ACAACAAGGCAAGGCTTGACCGACAATTGCATGAAGAATCTGCTTAGGGTTAGGCGTTTTGCGCTGCTTC
GCGATGTACGGGCCAGATATACGCGTTGACATTGATTATTGACTAGTTATTAATAGTAATCAATTACGGG
GTCATTAGTTCATAGCCCATATATGGAGTTCCGCGTTACATAACTTACGGTAAATGGCCCGCCTGGCTGA
CCGCCCAACGACCCCCGCCCATTGACGTCAATAATGACGTATGTTCCCATAGTAACGCCAATAGGGACTT
TCCATTGACGTCAATGGGTGGAGTATTTACGGTAAACTGCCCACTTGGCAGTACATCAAGTGTATCATAT
GCCAAGTACGCCCCCTATTGACGTCAATGACGGTAAATGGCCCGCCTGGCATTATGCCCAGTACATGACC
TTATGGGACTTTCCTACTTGGCAGTACATCTACGTATTAGTCATCGCTATTACCATGGTGATGCGGTTTT
GGCAGTACATCAATGGGCGTGGATAGCGGTTTGACTCACGGGGATTTCCAAGTCTCCACCCCATTGACGT
CAATGGGAGTTTGTTTTGGCACCAAAATCAACGGGACTTTCCAAAATGTCGTAACAACTCCGCCCCATTG
ACGCAAATGGGCGGTAGGCGTGTACGGTGGGAGGTCTATATAAGCAGCGCGTTTTGCCTGTACTGGGTCT
CTCTGGTTAGACCAGATCTGAGCCTGGGAGCTCTCTGGCTAACTAGGGAACCCACTGCTTAAGCCTCAAT
AAAGCTTGCCTTGAGTGCTTCAAGTAGTGTGTGCCCGTCTGTTGTGTGACTCTGGTAACTAGAGATCCCT
CAGACCCTTTTAGTCAGTGTGGAAAATCTCTAGCAGTGGCGCCCGAACAGGGACTTGAAAGCGAAAGGGA
AACCAGAGGAGCTCTCTCGACGCAGGACTCGGCTTGCTGAAGCGCGCACGGCAAGAGGCGAGGGGCGGCG
ACTGGTGAGTACGCCAAAAATTTTGACTAGCGGAGGCTAGAAGGAGAGAGATGGGTGCGAGAGCGTCAGT
ATTAAGCGGGGGAGAATTAGATCGCGATGGGAAAAAATTCGGTTAAGGCCAGGGGGAAAGAAAAAATATA
AATTAAAACATATAGTATGGGCAAGCAGGGAGCTAGAACGATTCGCAGTTAATCCTGGCCTGTTAGAAAC
ATCAGAAGGCTGTAGACAAATACTGGGACAGCTACAACCATCCCTTCAGACAGGATCAGAAGAACTTAGA
TCATTATATAATACAGTAGCAACCCTCTATTGTGTGCATCAAAGGATAGAGATAAAAGACACCAAGGAAG
CTTTAGACAAGATAGAGGAAGAGCAAAACAAAAGTAAGACCACCGCACAGCAAGCGGCCGCTGATCTTCA
GACCTGGAGGAGGAGATATGAGGGACAATTGGAGAAGTGAATTATATAAATATAAAGTAGTAAAAATTGA
ACCATTAGGAGTAGCACCCACCAAGGCAAAGAGAAGAGTGGTGCAGAGAGAAAAAAGAGCAGTGGGAATA
GGAGCTTTGTTCCTTGGGTTCTTGGGAGCAGCAGGAAGCACTATGGGCGCAGCGTCAATGACGCTGACGG
TACAGGCCAGACAATTATTGTCTGGTATAGTGCAGCAGCAGAACAATTTGCTGAGGGCTATTGAGGCGCA
ACAGCATCTGTTGCAACTCACAGTCTGGGGCATCAAGCAGCTCCAGGCAAGAATCCTGGCTGTGGAAAGA
TACCTAAAGGATCAACAGCTCCTGGGGATTTGGGGTTGCTCTGGAAAACTCATTTGCACCACTGCTGTGC
CTTGGAATGCTAGTTGGAGTAATAAATCTCTGGAACAGATTTGGAATCACACGACCTGGATGGAGTGGGA
CAGAGAAATTAACAATTACACAAGCTTAATACACTCCTTAATTGAAGAATCGCAAAACCAGCAAGAAAAG
AATGAACAAGAATTATTGGAATTAGATAAATGGGCAAGTTTGTGGAATTGGTTTAACATAACAAATTGGC
TGTGGTATATAAAATTATTCATAATGATAGTAGGAGGCTTGGTAGGTTTAAGAATAGTTTTTGCTGTACT
TTCTATAGTGAATAGAGTTAGGCAGGGATATTCACCATTATCGTTTCAGACCCACCTCCCAACCCCGAGG
GGACCCGACAGGCCCGAAGGAATAGAAGAAGAAGGTGGAGAGAGAGACAGAGACAGATCCATTCGATTAG
TGAACGGATCGGCACTGCGTGCGCCAATTCTGCAGACAAATGGCAGTATTCATCCACAATTTTAAAAGAA
AAGGGGGGATTGGGGGGTACAGTGCAGGGGAAAGAATAGTAGACATAATAGCAACAGACATACAAACTAA
AGAATTACAAAAACAAATTACAAAAATTCAAAATTTTCGGGTTTATTACAGGGACAGCAGAGATCCAGTT
TGGTTAATTAAGGTACCGAGGGCCTATTTCCCATGATTCCTTCATATTTGCATATACGATACAAGGCTGT
TAGAGAGATAATTAGAATTAATTTGACTGTAAACACAAAGATATTAGTACAAAATACGTGACGTAGAAAG
TAATAATTTCTTGGGTAGTTTGCAGTTTTAAAATTATGTTTTAAAATGGACTATCATATGCTTACCGTAA
CTTGAAAGTATTTCGATTTCTTGGCTTTATATATCTTGTGGAAAGGACGAAACACCGTAAGCAAACCTTA
GAGGTTCGTTTTAGAGCTAGAAATAGCAAGTTAAAATAAGGCTAGTCCGTTATCAACTTGAAAAAGTGGC
ACCGAGTCGGTGCTTTTTTGAATTCGCTAGCTAGGTCTTGAAAGGAGTGGGAATTGGCTCCGGTGCCCGT
CAGTGGGCAGAGCGCACATCGCCCACAGTCCCCGAGAAGTTGGGGGGAGGGGTCGGCAATTGATCCGGTG
CCTAGAGAAGGTGGCGCGGGGTAAACTGGGAAAGTGATGTCGTGTACTGGCTCCGCCTTTTTCCCGAGGG
TGGGGGAGAACCGTATATAAGTGCAGTAGTCGCCGTGAACGTTCTTTTTCGCAACGGGTTTGCCGCCAGA
ACACAGGACCGGTTCTAGAGCGCTGCCACCATGGACAAGAAGTACAGCATCGGCCTGGACATCGGCACCA
ACTCTGTGGGCTGGGCCGTGATCACCGACGAGTACAAGGTGCCCAGCAAGAAATTCAAGGTGCTGGGCAA
CACCGACCGGCACAGCATCAAGAAGAACCTGATCGGAGCCCTGCTGTTCGACAGCGGCGAAACAGCCGAG
GCCACCCGGCTGAAGAGAACCGCCAGAAGAAGATACACCAGACGGAAGAACCGGATCTGCTATCTGCAAG
AGATCTTCAGCAACGAGATGGCCAAGGTGGACGACAGCTTCTTCCACAGACTGGAAGAGTCCTTCCTGGT
GGAAGAGGATAAGAAGCACGAGCGGCACCCCATCTTCGGCAACATCGTGGACGAGGTGGCCTACCACGAG
AAGTACCCCACCATCTACCACCTGAGAAAGAAACTGGTGGACAGCACCGACAAGGCCGACCTGCGGCTGA
TCTATCTGGCCCTGGCCCACATGATCAAGTTCCGGGGCCACTTCCTGATCGAGGGCGACCTGAACCCCGA
CAACAGCGACGTGGACAAGCTGTTCATCCAGCTGGTGCAGACCTACAACCAGCTGTTCGAGGAAAACCCC
ATCAACGCCAGCGGCGTGGACGCCAAGGCCATCCTGTCTGCCAGACTGAGCAAGAGCAGACGGCTGGAAA
ATCTGATCGCCCAGCTGCCCGGCGAGAAGAAGAATGGCCTGTTCGGAAACCTGATTGCCCTGAGCCTGGG
CCTGACCCCCAACTTCAAGAGCAACTTCGACCTGGCCGAGGATGCCAAACTGCAGCTGAGCAAGGACACC
TACGACGACGACCTGGACAACCTGCTGGCCCAGATCGGCGACCAGTACGCCGACCTGTTTCTGGCCGCCA
AGAACCTGTCCGACGCCATCCTGCTGAGCGACATCCTGAGAGTGAACACCGAGATCACCAAGGCCCCCCT
GAGCGCCTCTATGATCAAGAGATACGACGAGCACCACCAGGACCTGACCCTGCTGAAAGCTCTCGTGCGG
CAGCAGCTGCCTGAGAAGTACAAAGAGATTTTCTTCGACCAGAGCAAGAACGGCTACGCCGGCTACATTG
ACGGCGGAGCCAGCCAGGAAGAGTTCTACAAGTTCATCAAGCCCATCCTGGAAAAGATGGACGGCACCGA
GGAACTGCTCGTGAAGCTGAACAGAGAGGACCTGCTGCGGAAGCAGCGGACCTTCGACAACGGCAGCATC
CCCCACCAGATCCACCTGGGAGAGCTGCACGCCATTCTGCGGCGGCAGGAAGATTTTTACCCATTCCTGA
AGGACAACCGGGAAAAGATCGAGAAGATCCTGACCTTCCGCATCCCCTACTACGTGGGCCCTCTGGCCAG
GGGAAACAGCAGATTCGCCTGGATGACCAGAAAGAGCGAGGAAACCATCACCCCCTGGAACTTCGAGGAA
GTGGTGGACAAGGGCGCTTCCGCCCAGAGCTTCATCGAGCGGATGACCAACTTCGATAAGAACCTGCCCA
ACGAGAAGGTGCTGCCCAAGCACAGCCTGCTGTACGAGTACTTCACCGTGTATAACGAGCTGACCAAAGT
GAAATACGTGACCGAGGGAATGAGAAAGCCCGCCTTCCTGAGCGGCGAGCAGAAAAAGGCCATCGTGGAC
CTGCTGTTCAAGACCAACCGGAAAGTGACCGTGAAGCAGCTGAAAGAGGACTACTTCAAGAAAATCGAGT
GCTTCGACTCCGTGGAAATCTCCGGCGTGGAAGATCGGTTCAACGCCTCCCTGGGCACATACCACGATCT
GCTGAAAATTATCAAGGACAAGGACTTCCTGGACAATGAGGAAAACGAGGACATTCTGGAAGATATCGTG
CTGACCCTGACACTGTTTGAGGACAGAGAGATGATCGAGGAACGGCTGAAAACCTATGCCCACCTGTTCG
ACGACAAAGTGATGAAGCAGCTGAAGCGGCGGAGATACACCGGCTGGGGCAGGCTGAGCCGGAAGCTGAT
CAACGGCATCCGGGACAAGCAGTCCGGCAAGACAATCCTGGATTTCCTGAAGTCCGACGGCTTCGCCAAC
AGAAACTTCATGCAGCTGATCCACGACGACAGCCTGACCTTTAAAGAGGACATCCAGAAAGCCCAGGTGT
CCGGCCAGGGCGATAGCCTGCACGAGCACATTGCCAATCTGGCCGGCAGCCCCGCCATTAAGAAGGGCAT
CCTGCAGACAGTGAAGGTGGTGGACGAGCTCGTGAAAGTGATGGGCCGGCACAAGCCCGAGAACATCGTG
ATCGAAATGGCCAGAGAGAACCAGACCACCCAGAAGGGACAGAAGAACAGCCGCGAGAGAATGAAGCGGA
TCGAAGAGGGCATCAAAGAGCTGGGCAGCCAGATCCTGAAAGAACACCCCGTGGAAAACACCCAGCTGCA
GAACGAGAAGCTGTACCTGTACTACCTGCAGAATGGGCGGGATATGTACGTGGACCAGGAACTGGACATC
AACCGGCTGTCCGACTACGATGTGGACCATATCGTGCCTCAGAGCTTTCTGAAGGACGACTCCATCGACA
ACAAGGTGCTGACCAGAAGCGACAAGAACCGGGGCAAGAGCGACAACGTGCCCTCCGAAGAGGTCGTGAA
GAAGATGAAGAACTACTGGCGGCAGCTGCTGAACGCCAAGCTGATTACCCAGAGAAAGTTCGACAATCTG
ACCAAGGCCGAGAGAGGCGGCCTGAGCGAACTGGATAAGGCCGGCTTCATCAAGAGACAGCTGGTGGAAA
CCCGGCAGATCACAAAGCACGTGGCACAGATCCTGGACTCCCGGATGAACACTAAGTACGACGAGAATGA
CAAGCTGATCCGGGAAGTGAAAGTGATCACCCTGAAGTCCAAGCTGGTGTCCGATTTCCGGAAGGATTTC
CAGTTTTACAAAGTGCGCGAGATCAACAACTACCACCACGCCCACGACGCCTACCTGAACGCCGTCGTGG
GAACCGCCCTGATCAAAAAGTACCCTAAGCTGGAAAGCGAGTTCGTGTACGGCGACTACAAGGTGTACGA
CGTGCGGAAGATGATCGCCAAGAGCGAGCAGGAAATCGGCAAGGCTACCGCCAAGTACTTCTTCTACAGC
AACATCATGAACTTTTTCAAGACCGAGATTACCCTGGCCAACGGCGAGATCCGGAAGCGGCCTCTGATCG
AGACAAACGGCGAAACCGGGGAGATCGTGTGGGATAAGGGCCGGGATTTTGCCACCGTGCGGAAAGTGCT
GAGCATGCCCCAAGTGAATATCGTGAAAAAGACCGAGGTGCAGACAGGCGGCTTCAGCAAAGAGTCTATC
CTGCCCAAGAGGAACAGCGATAAGCTGATCGCCAGAAAGAAGGACTGGGACCCTAAGAAGTACGGCGGCT
TCGACAGCCCCACCGTGGCCTATTCTGTGCTGGTGGTGGCCAAAGTGGAAAAGGGCAAGTCCAAGAAACT
GAAGAGTGTGAAAGAGCTGCTGGGGATCACCATCATGGAAAGAAGCAGCTTCGAGAAGAATCCCATCGAC
TTTCTGGAAGCCAAGGGCTACAAAGAAGTGAAAAAGGACCTGATCATCAAGCTGCCTAAGTACTCCCTGT
TCGAGCTGGAAAACGGCCGGAAGAGAATGCTGGCCTCTGCCGGCGAACTGCAGAAGGGAAACGAACTGGC
CCTGCCCTCCAAATATGTGAACTTCCTGTACCTGGCCAGCCACTATGAGAAGCTGAAGGGCTCCCCCGAG
GATAATGAGCAGAAACAGCTGTTTGTGGAACAGCACAAGCACTACCTGGACGAGATCATCGAGCAGATCA
GCGAGTTCTCCAAGAGAGTGATCCTGGCCGACGCTAATCTGGACAAAGTGCTGTCCGCCTACAACAAGCA
CCGGGATAAGCCCATCAGAGAGCAGGCCGAGAATATCATCCACCTGTTTACCCTGACCAATCTGGGAGCC
CCTGCCGCCTTCAAGTACTTTGACACCACCATCGACCGGAAGAGGTACACCAGCACCAAAGAGGTGCTGG
ACGCCACCCTGATCCACCAGAGCATCACCGGCCTGTACGAGACACGGATCGACCTGTCTCAGCTGGGAGG
CGACAAGCGACCTGCCGCCACAAAGAAGGCTGGACAGGCTAAGAAGAAGAAAGATTACAAAGACGATGAC
GATAAGGGCAGTGGAGAGGGCAGAGGAAGTCTGCTAACATGCGGTGACGTCGAGGAGAATCCTGGCCCAC
TCGAGGTGAGCAAGGGCGAGGAGCTGTTCACCGGGGTGGTGCCCATCCTGGTCGAGCTGGACGGCGACGT
AAACGGCCACAAGTTCAGCGTCCGCGGCGAGGGCGAGGGCGATGCCACCAACGGCAAGCTGACCCTGAAG
TTCATCTGCACCACCGGCAAGCTGCCCGTGCCCTGGCCCACCCTCGTGACCACCTTCGGCTACGGCGTGG
CCTGCTTCAGCCGCTACCCCGACCACATGAAGCAGCACGACTTCTTCAAGTCCGCCATGCCCGAAGGCTA
CGTCCAGGAGCGCACCATCTCTTTCAAGGACGACGGTACCTACAAGACCCGCGCCGAGGTGAAGTTCGAG
GGCGACACCCTGGTGAACCGCATCGAGCTGAAGGGCATCGACTTCAAGGAGGACGGCAACATCCTGGGGC
ACAAGCTGGAGTACAACTTCAACAGCCACTACGTCTATATCACGGCCGACAAGCAGAAGAACTGCATCAA
GGCTAACTTCAAGATCCGCCACAACGTTGAGGACGGCAGCGTGCAGCTCGCCGACCACTACCAGCAGAAC
ACCCCCATCGGCGACGGCCCCGTGCTGCTGCCCGACAACCACTACCTGAGCCATCAGTCCAAGCTGAGCA
AAGACCCCAACGAGAAGCGCGATCACATGGTCCTGCTGGAGTTCGTGACCGCCGCCGGGATTACACATGG
CATGGACGAGCTGTACAAGGGATCCGGCGCAACAAACTTCTCTCTGCTGAAACAAGCCGGAGATGTCGAA
GAGAATCCTGGACCGACCGAGTACAAGCCCACGGTGCGCCTCGCCACCCGCGACGACGTCCCCAGGGCCG
TACGCACCCTCGCCGCCGCGTTCGCCGACTACCCCGCCACGCGCCACACCGTCGATCCGGACCGCCACAT
CGAGCGGGTCACCGAGCTGCAAGAACTCTTCCTCACGCGCGTCGGGCTCGACATCGGCAAGGTGTGGGTC
GCGGACGACGGCGCCGCGGTGGCGGTCTGGACCACGCCGGAGAGCGTCGAAGCGGGGGCGGTGTTCGCCG
AGATCGGCCCGCGCATGGCCGAGTTGAGCGGTTCCCGGCTGGCCGCGCAGCAACAGATGGAAGGCCTCCT
GGCGCCGCACCGGCCCAAGGAGCCCGCGTGGTTCCTGGCCACCGTCGGAGTCTCGCCCGACCACCAGGGC
AAGGGTCTGGGCAGCGCCGTCGTGCTCCCCGGAGTGGAGGCGGCCGAGCGCGCCGGGGTGCCCGCCTTCC
TGGAGACCTCCGCGCCCCGCAACCTCCCCTTCTACGAGCGGCTCGGCTTCACCGTCACCGCCGACGTCGA
GGTGCCCGAAGGACCGCGCACCTGGTGCATGACCCGCAAGCCCGGTGCCTGAACGCGTTAAGTCGACAAT
CAACCTCTGGATTACAAAATTTGTGAAAGATTGACTGGTATTCTTAACTATGTTGCTCCTTTTACGCTAT
GTGGATACGCTGCTTTAATGCCTTTGTATCATGCTATTGCTTCCCGTATGGCTTTCATTTTCTCCTCCTT
GTATAAATCCTGGTTGCTGTCTCTTTATGAGGAGTTGTGGCCCGTTGTCAGGCAACGTGGCGTGGTGTGC
ACTGTGTTTGCTGACGCAACCCCCACTGGTTGGGGCATTGCCACCACCTGTCAGCTCCTTTCCGGGACTT
TCGCTTTCCCCCTCCCTATTGCCACGGCGGAACTCATCGCCGCCTGCCTTGCCCGCTGCTGGACAGGGGC
TCGGCTGTTGGGCACTGACAATTCCGTGGTGTTGTCGGGGAAATCATCGTCCTTTCCTTGGCTGCTCGCC
TGTGTTGCCACCTGGATTCTGCGCGGGACGTCCTTCTGCTACGTCCCTTCGGCCCTCAATCCAGCGGACC
TTCCTTCCCGCGGCCTGCTGCCGGCTCTGCGGCCTCTTCCGCGTCTTCGCCTTCGCCCTCAGACGAGTCG
GATCTCCCTTTGGGCCGCCTCCCCGCGTCGACTTTAAGACCAATGACTTACAAGGCAGCTGTAGATCTTA
GCCACTTTTTAAAAGAAAAGGGGGGACTGGAAGGGCTAATTCACTCCCAACGAAGACAAGATCTGCTTTT
TGCTTGTACTGGGTCTCTCTGGTTAGACCAGATCTGAGCCTGGGAGCTCTCTGGCTAACTAGGGAACCCA
CTGCTTAAGCCTCAATAAAGCTTGCCTTGAGTGCTTCAAGTAGTGTGTGCCCGTCTGTTGTGTGACTCTG
GTAACTAGAGATCCCTCAGACCCTTTTAGTCAGTGTGGAAAATCTCTAGCAGGGCCCGTTTAAACCCGCT
GATCAGCCTCGACTGTGCCTTCTAGTTGCCAGCCATCTGTTGTTTGCCCCTCCCCCGTGCCTTCCTTGAC
CCTGGAAGGTGCCACTCCCACTGTCCTTTCCTAATAAAATGAGGAAATTGCATCGCATTGTCTGAGTAGG
TGTCATTCTATTCTGGGGGGTGGGGTGGGGCAGGACAGCAAGGGGGAGGATTGGGAAGACAATAGCAGGC
ATGCTGGGGATGCGGTGGGCTCTATGGCTTCTGAGGCGGAAAGAACCAGCTGGGGCTCTAGGGGGTATCC
CC
[124 nt withheld, positions 10083-10206]
C
[91 nt withheld, positions 10208-10298]
A
[49 nt withheld, positions 10300-10348]
CCTTTGACGTTGGAGTCCACGTTCTTT
[37 nt withheld, positions 10376-10412]
ACCCTATCTCGGTCTATTCTTTTGATTTATAAGGGATTTTGCCGATTTCGGCCTATTGGTTAAAAAATGA
GCTGATTTAACAAAAATTTAACGCGAATTAATTCTGTGGAATGTGTGTCAGTTAGGGTGTGGAAAGTCCC
CAGGCTCCCCAGCAGGCAGAAGTATGCAAAGCATGCATCTCAATTAGTCAGCAACCATAGTCCCGCCCCT
AACTCCGCCCATCCCGCCCCTAACTCCGCCCAGTTCCGCCCATTCTCCGCCCCATGGCTGACTAATTTTT
TTTATTTATGCAGAGGCCGAGGCCGCCTCTGCCTCTGAGCTATTCCAGAAGTAGTGAGGAGGCTTTTTTG
GAGGCCTAGGCTTTTGCAAAAAGCTCCCGGGAGCTTGTATATCCATTTTCGGATCTGATCAGCACGTGTT
GACAATTAATCATCGGCATAGTATATCGGCATAGTATAATACGACAAGGTGAGGAACTAAACCATGGCCA
AGTTGACCAGTGCCGTTCCGGTGCTCACCGCGCGCGACGTCGCCGGAGCGGTCGAGTTCTGGACCGACCG
GCTCGGGTTCTCCCGGGACTTCGTGGAGGACGACTTCGCCGGTGTGGTCCGGGACGACGTGACCCTGTTC
ATCAGCGCGGTCCAGGACCAGGTGGTGCCGGACAACACCCTGGCCTGGGTGTGGGTGCGCGGCCTGGACG
AGCTGTACGCCGAGTGGTCGGAGGTCGTGTCCACGAACTTCCGGGACGCCTCCGGGCCGGCCATGACCGA
GATCGGCGAGCAGCCGTGGGGGCGGGAGTTCGCCCTGCGCGACCCGGCCGGCAACTGCGTGCACTTCGTG
GCCGAGGAGCAGGACTGACACGTGCTACGAGATTTCGATTCCACCGCCGCCTTCTATGAAAGGTTGGGCT
TCGGAATCGTTTTCCGGGACGCCGGCTGGATGATCCTCCAGCGCGGGGATCTCATGCTGGAGTTCTTCGC
CCACCCCAACTTGTTTATTGCAGCTTATAATGGTTACAAATAAAGCAATAGCATCACAAATTTCACAAAT
AAAGCATTTTTTTCACTGCATTCTAGTTGTGGTTTGTCCAAACTCATCAATGTATCTTATCATGTCTGTA
TACCGTCGACCTCTAGCTAGAGCTTGGCGTAATCATGGTCATAGCTGTTTCCTGTGTGAAATTGTTATCC
GCTCACAATTCCACACAACATACGAGCCGGAAGCATAAAGTGTAAAGCCTGGGGTGCCTAATGAGTGAGC
TAACTCACATTAATTGCGTTGCGCTCACTGCCCGCTTTCCAGTCGGGAAACCTGTCGTGCCAGCTGCATT
AATGAATCGGCCAACGCGCGGGGAGAGGCGGTTTGCGTATTGGGCGCTCTTCCGCTTCCTCGCTCACTGA
CTCGCTGCGCTCGGTCGTTCGGCTGCGGCGAGCGGTATCAGCTCACTCAAAGGCGGTAATACGGTTATCC
ACAGAATCAGGGGATAACGCAGGAAAGAACATGTGAGCAAAAGGCCAGCAAAAGGCCAGGAACCGTAAAA
AGGCCGCGTTGCTGGCGTTTTTCCATAGGCTCCGCCCCCCTGACGAGCATCACAAAAATCGACGCTCAAG
TCAGAGGTGGCGAAACCCGACAGGACTATAAAGATACCAGGCGTTTCCCCCTGGAAGCTCCCTCGTGCGC
TCTCCTGTTCCGACCCTGCCGCTTACCGGATACCTGTCCGCCTTTCTCCCTTCGGGAAGCGTGGCGCTTT
CTCATAGCTCACGCTGTAGGTATCTCAGTTCGGTGTAGGTCGTTCGCTCCAAGCTGGGCTGTGTGCACGA
ACCCCCCGTTCAGCCCGACCGCTGCGCCTTATCCGGTAACTATCGTCTTGAGTCCAACCCGGTAAGACAC
GACTTATCGCCACTGGCAGCAGCCACTGGTAACAGGATTAGCAGAGCGAGGTATGTAGGCGGTGCTACAG
AGTTCTTGAAGTGGTGGCCTAACTACGGCTACACTAGAAGAACAGTATTTGGTATCTGCGCTCTGCTGAA
GCCAGTTACCTTCGGAAAAAGAGTTGGTAGCTCTTGATCCGGCAAACAAACCACCGCTGGTAGCGGTGGT
TTTTTTGTTTGCAAGCAGCAGATTACGCGCAGAAAAAAAGGATCTCAAGAAGATCCTTTGATCTTTTCTA
CGGGGTCTGACGCTCAGTGGAACGAAAACTCACGTTAAGGGATTTTGGTCATGAGATTATCAAAAAGGAT
CTTCACCTAGATCCTTTTAAATTAAAAATGAAGTTTTAAATCAATCTAAAGTATATATGAGTAAACTTGG
TCTGACAGTTACCAATGCTTAATCAGTGAGGCACCTATCTCAGCGATCTGTCTATTTCGTTCATCCATAG
TTGCCTGACTCCCCGTCGTGTAGATAACTACGATACGGGAGGGCTTACCATCTGGCCCCAGTGCTGCAAT
GATACCGCGAGACCCACGCTCACCGGCTCCAGATTTATCAGCAATAAACCAGCCAGCCGGAAGGGCCGAG
CGCAGAAGTGGTCCTGCAACTTTATCCGCCTCCATCCAGTCTATTAATTGTTGCCGGGAAGCTAGAGTAA
GTAGTTCGCCAGTTAATAGTTTGCGCAACGTTGTTGCCATTGCTACAGGCATCGTGGTGTCACGCTCGTC
GTTTGGTATGGCTTCATTCAGCTCCGGTTCCCAACGATCAAGGCGAGTTACATGATCCCCCATGTTGTGC
AAAAAAGCGGTTAGCTCCTTCGGTCCTCCGATCGTTGTCAGAAGTAAGTTGGCCGCAGTGTTATCACTCA
TGGTTATGGCAGCACTGCATAATTCTCTTACTGTCATGCCATCCGTAAGATGCTTTTCTGTGACTGGTGA
GTACTCAACCAAGTCATTCTGAGAATAGTGTATGCGGCGACCGAGTTGCTCTTGCCCGGCGTCAATACGG
GATAATACCGCGCCACATAGCAGAACTTTAAAAGTGCTCATCATTGGAAAACGTTCTTCGGGGCGAAAAC
TCTCAAGGATCTTACCGCTGTTGAGATCCAGTTCGATGTAACCCACTCGTGCACCCAACTGATCTTCAGC
ATCTTTTACTTTCACCAGCGTTTCTGGGTGAGCAAAAACAGGAAGGCAAAATGCCGCAAAAAAGGGAATA
AGGGCGACACGGAAATGTTGAATACTCATACTCTTCCTTTTTCAATATTATTGAAGCATTTATCAGGGTT
ATTGTCTCATGAGCGGATACATATTTGAATGTATTTAGAAAAATAAACAAATAGGGGTTCCGCGCACATT
TCCCCGAAAAGTGCCACCTGAC
Features (pLannotate 1.2.2; 34 found; start..end, strand, type, name):
     31..83      -  misc_feature   bom (fragment): basis of mobility region from pBR322
    238..617     +  enhancer       CMV enhancer: human cytomegalovirus immediate early enhancer
    618..817     +  promoter       CMV promoter: human cytomegalovirus (CMV) immediate early promoter
    835..1015    +  LTR            5' LTR (truncated): truncated 5' long terminal repeat (LTR) from HIV-1
   1062..1187    +  misc_feature   HIV-1 Ψ: packaging signal of human immunodeficiency virus type 1
   1171..1534    +  CDS            HIV-1 gag (fragment): gag protein from human immunodeficiency virus 1; gag
   1680..1913    +  misc_feature   RRE: The Rev response element (RRE) of HIV-1 allows for Rev-dependent mRNA export from the nucleus to the cytoplasm.
   2290..2390    +  CDS            Rev (fragment): human immunodeficiency virus 1 (HIV-1) Rev protein; rev; enhances nuclear export of unspliced and incompletely spliced viral mRNAs
   2440..2557    +  misc_feature   cPPT/CTS: central polypurine tract and central termination sequence of HIV-1
   2608..2848    +  promoter       U6 promoter: RNA polymerase III promoter for human U6 snRNA
   2878..2953    +  misc_RNA       gRNA scaffold: guide RNA scaffold for the Streptococcus pyogenes CRISPR/Cas9 system
   2971..2989    +  CDS            small t antigen (fragment): SV40 (simian virus 40) small t antigen
   3015..3226    +  promoter       EF-1α core promoter: core promoter for human elongation factor EF-1α
   3251..7354    +  CDS            Cas9: Cas9 (Csn1) endonuclease from the Streptococcus pyogenes Type II CRISPR/Cas system generates RNA-guided double strand breaks in DNA
   7496..8209    +  CDS            mClover3: mClover3 is a basic (constitutively fluorescent) green/yellow fluorescent protein published in 2016, derived from Aequorea victoria. It is reported to be a rapidly-maturing monomer with high acid sensitivity.
   8275..8872    +  CDS            PuroR (fragment): puromycin N-acetyltransferase; pac from Streptomyces; confers resistance to puromycin
   8888..9476    +  misc_feature   WPRE: woodchuck hepatitis virus posttranscriptional regulatory element
   9527..9546    +  misc_feature   cPPT/CTS (fragment): central polypurine tract and central termination sequence of HIV-1
   9548..9781    +  LTR            3' LTR (ΔU3): self-inactivating 3' long terminal repeat (LTR) from HIV-1
   9813..10037   +  polyA_signal   bGH poly(A) signal: bovine growth hormone polyadenylation signal
  10041..10062   +  promoter       SV40 promoter (fragment): SV40 enhancer and early promoter
  10083..10511   +  rep_origin     f1 ori (sequence partly withheld): f1 bacteriophage origin of replication; arrow indicates direction of (+) strand synthesis
  10564..10774   +  promoter       SV40 promoter: SV40 early promoter
  10830..10877   +  promoter       EM7 promoter: synthetic bacterial promoter&nbsp
  10896..11270   +  CDS            BleoR: antibiotic-binding protein; Sh ble from Streptoalloteichus hindustanus; confers resistance to bleomycin, phleomycin, and Zeocin™
  11280..11405   +  CDS            ble (fragment): BLE_KLEPN - Experimental evidence at protein level: Swiss-Prot protein existence level 1. Binding protein with a strong affinity to the bleomycin family of antibiotics. Binds to CL990; an antimitotic-antibiotic compound. From Klebsiella pneumoniae.
  11400..11521   +  polyA_signal   SV40 poly(A) signal: SV40 polyadenylation signal
  11592..11614   -  protein_bind   lac operator (fragment): The lac repressor binds to the lac operator to inhibit transcription in E. coli. This inhibition can be relieved by adding lactose or isopropyl-β-D-thiogalactopyranoside (IPTG). lac repressor encoded by lacI
  11618..11648   -  promoter       lac promoter: promoter for the E. coli lac operon
  11663..11684   -  protein_bind   CAP binding site: CAP binding activates transcription in the presence of cAMP. E. coli catabolite activator protein
  11697..11789   -  CDS            lacI (fragment): lac repressor; lacI; The lac repressor binds to the lac operator to inhibit transcription in E. coli. This inhibition can be relieved by adding lactose or isopropyl-β-D-thiogalactopyranoside (IPTG).
  11972..12560   -  rep_origin     ori: high-copy-number ColE1/pMB1/pBR322/pUC origin of replication
  12731..13591   -  CDS            AmpR: β-lactamase; bla; confers resistance to ampicillin, carbenicillin, and related antibiotics
  13592..13696   -  promoter       AmpR promoter: bla
