[The description below was written by a language model from this plasmid's Addgene catalogue record and pLannotate feature annotations shown in this document.]
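Description:
LCV2_mClover3_AAVS1_sgRNA_4 is a lentiCRISPR v2-style, all-in-one lentiviral CRISPR plasmid for mammalian cells, carrying Cas9, a green fluorescent marker, a puromycin resistance gene and a single guide RNA directed at the human AAVS1 safe harbor locus. It is propagated in E. coli through a high-copy ColE1/pUC-type origin with ampicillin selection (AmpR). The backbone outside the viral cassette also contains an f1 origin and an SV40/EM7-driven bleomycin/Zeocin resistance cassette. The catalogue lists a backbone size of 14,753 bp, whereas the annotated full sequence is 13,724 nt. This would be consistent with loss of a stuffer fragment when the guide was cloned, but the record does not say so.

The transfer cassette has a third-generation, self-inactivating layout. A CMV enhancer/promoter fused to a truncated HIV-1 5' LTR drives genomic RNA production in packaging cells. It is followed by the Ψ packaging signal, the RRE for Rev-dependent export, the cPPT/CTS, a WPRE and a ΔU3 3' LTR. Within this unit, a human U6 Pol III promoter transcribes the 20-nt AAVS1 spacer, which was inserted at BsmBI/Esp3I sites destroyed during cloning, joined to the S. pyogenes gRNA scaffold. Downstream, an EF-1α core promoter drives S. pyogenes Cas9, followed in the same orientation by mClover3 and PuroR. No separate promoters are annotated for these two genes, suggesting co-expression from a single transcript, although the linking elements are not annotated.

Transduced cells can therefore be tracked by green fluorescence and selected with puromycin. Because it cuts a safe harbor site, this construct would typically serve as a cutting control in CRISPR experiments, though the record does not state its specific role. It was deposited in connection with a study mapping genetic interactions in fatty acid synthesis.
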