Addgene plasmid #155101: LCV2_mClover3_AAVS1_sgRNA_4
Purpose: lentiviral plasmid expressing mClover3, Cas9 and a gRNA targeting the AAVS1 safe harbor locus
Depositing lab: Jason Moffat. Depositing organization: University of Toronto. Publication: Systematic mapping of genetic interactions for de novo fatty acid synthesis identifies C12orf49 as a regulator of lipid metabolism. Aregger M, Lawson KA, Billmann M, Costanzo M, Tong AHY, Chan K, Rahman M, Brown KR, Ross C, Usaj M, Nedyalkova L, Sizova O, Habsid A, Pawling J, Lin ZY, Abdouni H, Wong CJ, Weiss A, Mero P, Dennis JW, Gingras AC, Myers CL, Andrews BJ, Boone C, Moffat J. Nat Metab. 2020 Jun;2(6):499-513. doi: 10.1038/s42255-020-0211-z. Epub 2020 Jun 1. PubMed 32694731.
Backbone
  Vector backbone: LCV2_mClover3
  Backbone size w/o insert (bp): 14753
  Vector type: Mammalian Expression, Lentiviral, CRISPR
  Selectable markers: Puromycin
Growth in bacteria
  Bacterial resistance: Ampicillin, 100 μg/mL
  Growth temperature: 30°C
  Growth strain: NEB Stable
  Copy number: High Copy
Gene/Insert
  Gene/Insert name: AAVS1_sgRNA_4
  gRNA/shRNA sequence: TAAGCAAACCTTAGAGGTTC
  Species: H. sapiens (human)
  Insert size (bp): 20
  Promoter: U6 promoter
  Cloning method: Restriction Enzyme; 5′ cloning site BsmBI/Esp3I (destroyed during cloning); 3′ cloning site BsmBI/Esp3I (destroyed during cloning)
  Sequencing primers: 5′ ACTATCATATGCTTACCGTAAC
Terms and licenses: Academic/Nonprofit Terms; Industry Terms: Not Available to Industry
How to cite: LCV2_mClover3_AAVS1_sgRNA_4 was a gift from Jason Moffat (Addgene plasmid # 155101 ; http://n2t.net/addgene:155101 ; RRID:Addgene_155101)
