>Addgene plasmid #155101 | LCV2_mClover3_AAVS1_sgRNA_4 | depositor partial sequence | sequence record 300062 | mClover3
GTGAGCAAGGGCGAGGAGCTGTTCACCGGGGTGGTGCCCATCCTGGTCGAGCTGGACGGCGACGTAAACG
GCCACAAGTTCAGCGTCCGCGGCGAGGGCGAGGGCGATGCCACCAACGGCAAGCTGACCCTGAAGTTCAT
CTGCACCACCGGCAAGCTGCCCGTGCCCTGGCCCACCCTCGTGACCACCTTCGGCTACGGCGTGGCCTGC
TTCAGCCGCTACCCCGACCACATGAAGCAGCACGACTTCTTCAAGTCCGCCATGCCCGAAGGCTACGTCC
AGGAGCGCACCATCTCTTTCAAGGACGACGGTACCTACAAGACCCGCGCCGAGGTGAAGTTCGAGGGCGA
CACCCTGGTGAACCGCATCGAGCTGAAGGGCATCGACTTCAAGGAGGACGGCAACATCCTGGGGCACAAG
CTGGAGTACAACTTCAACAGCCACTACGTCTATATCACGGCCGACAAGCAGAAGAACTGCATCAAGGCTA
ACTTCAAGATCCGCCACAACGTTGAGGACGGCAGCGTGCAGCTCGCCGACCACTACCAGCAGAACACCCC
CATCGGCGACGGCCCCGTGCTGCTGCCCGACAACCACTACCTGAGCCATCAGTCCAAGCTGAGCAAAGAC
CCCAACGAGAAGCGCGATCACATGGTCCTGCTGGAGTTCGTGACCGCCGCCGGGATTACACATGGCATGG
ACGAGCTGTACAAG
